Addgene plasmid #30006: HL 818 (=HL 716 + pHL 98)
Depositing lab: Han Lim. Depositing organization: University of California, Berkeley. Publication: Disruption of small RNA signaling caused by competition for Hfq. Hussein R, Lim HN. Proc Natl Acad Sci U S A. 2011 Jan 18;108(3):1110-5. doi: 10.1073/pnas.1010082108. Epub 2010 Dec 28. PubMed 21189298.
Backbone
  Vector backbone: colE (from pZ system) + AmpR
  Backbone manufacturer: Lim Lab (modified from Rolf Lutz and Hermann Bujard, 1997)
  Backbone size w/o insert (bp): 2000
  Vector type: Bacterial Expression, Synthetic Biology
Growth in bacteria
  Bacterial resistance: Ampicillin, 100 μg/mL
  Growth temperature: 37°C
  Growth strain: HL 716
  Copy number: High Copy
Gene/Insert
  Gene/Insert name: pLlacO-1:DsrA-mcherry, pLtetO-1:rpoS::gfp
  Species: E. coli
  Insert size (bp): 2600
  Tag / fusion protein: mcherry, GFP (C terminal on backbone)
  Cloning method: Restriction Enzyme; 5′ cloning site AatII (not destroyed); 3′ cloning site ApaI (not destroyed)
  Sequencing primers: 5′ ctcatgagcggatacat atttgaa; 3′ agctgatacc gctcgccgca gccgaacg
Terms and licenses: Academic/Nonprofit Terms; Industry Terms: Not Available to Industry
Depositor comments: Please note that this plasmid may require a unique bacterial strain, so make sure to confirm that you can also obtain the appropriate growth strain. Please contact us or contact our distributors if you have any questions.
How to cite: HL 818 (=HL 716 + pHL 98) was a gift from Han Lim (Addgene plasmid # 30006 ; http://n2t.net/addgene:30006 ; RRID:Addgene_30006)
