[The description below was written by a language model from this plasmid's Addgene catalogue record.]
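Description:
HL 818 is the designation for plasmid pHL 98 carried in the E. coli host strain HL 716. It is a bacterial expression and synthetic-biology construct built on a modified pZ-system backbone. The backbone of roughly 2 kb provides a ColE-type origin of replication, giving high copy number, and an ampicillin resistance marker for selection. The record notes that the plasmid may depend on its particular host strain, but it does not describe the genotype of HL 716. No feature table is provided, so the description rests on the catalogue fields alone.

The insert of about 2.6 kb was cloned between AatII and ApaI sites, both retained, and contains two independently regulated cassettes of E. coli origin. The first places the small regulatory RNA DsrA together with mCherry under the PLlacO-1 promoter, a synthetic phage lambda PL derivative carrying lac operators that is repressed by LacI and induced with IPTG. Here the red signal presumably reports on transcription of the sRNA cassette, although the record does not say exactly how the two are joined. The second cassette places an rpoS::gfp fusion under PLtetO-1, the TetR-repressed, anhydrotetracycline-inducible counterpart. DsrA is an Hfq-dependent sRNA known to base-pair with the rpoS mRNA leader and stimulate its translation, so GFP output serves as a readout of sRNA action on its target. The two inducible promoters allow sRNA and target levels to be tuned separately. The associated work concerns disruption of small RNA signalling through competition for Hfq, which fits the use of this construct as a two-colour quantitative reporter of sRNA-mediated regulation in living E. coli.
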