>Addgene plasmid #30006 | HL 818 (=HL 716 + pHL 98) | addgene partial sequence | sequence record 35335 | 30006 with mCherry-R
CCTCGCCCTCGATCTCGAACTCGTGGCCGTTCACGGAGCCCTCCATGTGCACCTTGAAGCGCATGAACTC
CTTGATGATGGCCATGTTATCCTCCTCGCCCTTGCTCACCATCGTACGTTTCTCCTCTTTAATAAGCTTA
GCGTCTCTGAAGTGAATCGTTGAATGCACAATAAAAAAATCCCGACCCTGAGGGGGTCGGGATGAAACTT
GCTTAAGCAAGAAGCACTTAAAAAATTCGTTACACCAGGAAATCTGATGTGTTCCCGGGAGTATCTTGTT
ATCCGCTCACAATGTCAATGTTATCCGCTCACATTTATGGATCCTGAGCGGATACATATTTGAATGTATT
TAGAAAAATAAACAAAAGAGTTTGTAGAAACGCAAAAAGGCCATCCGTCAGGATGGCCTTCTGCTTAATT
TGATGCCTGGCAGTTTATGGCGGGCGTCCTGCCCGCCACCCTCCGGGCCGTTGCTTCGCAACGTTCAAAT
CCGCTCCCGGCGGATTTGTCCTACTCAGGAGAGCGTTCACCGACAAACAACAGATAAAACGAAAGGCCCA
GTCTTTCGACTGAGCCTTTCGTTTTATTTGATGCCTGGCAGTTCCCTACTCTCGCATGGGGAGACCCCAC
ACTACCATCGGCGCTACGGCGTTTCACTTCTGAGTTCGGCATGGGGTCAGGTGGGACCACCGCGCTACTG
CCGCCAGGCAAATTCTGTTTTATCAGACCGCTTCTGCGTTCTGATTTAATCTGTATCAGGCTGAAAATCT
TCTCTCATCCGCCAAAACAGCCAAGCTAGCTTTTATTTGTAGAGCTCATCCATGCCATGTGTAATCCCAG
CAGCTGTTAC
