>Addgene plasmid #30006 | HL 818 (=HL 716 + pHL 98) | depositor partial sequence | sequence record 35622 | dsrA
AACACATCAGATTTCCTGGTGTAACGAATTTTTTAAGTGCTTCTTGCTTAAGCAAGTTTCATCCCGACCC
CCTCAGGGTCGGGATTTTTTTATTGTGCATTCAACGATTCACTTCAGAGACGC
