>Addgene plasmid #30006 | HL 818 (=HL 716 + pHL 98) | depositor partial sequence | sequence record 35623 | rpoS
ACCGGAACCAGTTCAACACGCTTGCATTTTGAAATTCGTTACAAGGGGAAATCCGTAAACCCGCTGCGTT
ATTTGCCGCAGCGATAAATCGGCGGAACCAGGCTTTTGCTTGAATGTTCCGTCAAGGGATCACGGGTAGG
AGCCACCTTATGAGTCAGAATACGCTGAAAGTTCATGATA
