>Addgene plasmid #30006 | HL 818 (=HL 716 + pHL 98) | depositor partial sequence | sequence record 35627 | vector backbone, colE (from pZ system) + AmpR
CCCGGGGGATCCCATGGTACGCGTGCTAGAGGCATCAAATAAAACGAAAGGCTCAGTCGAAAGACTGGGC
CTTTCGTTTTATCTGTTGTTTGTCGGTGAACGCTCTCCTGAGTAGGACAAATCCGCCGCCCTAGACCTAG
GCGTTCGGCTGCGGCGAGCGGTATCAGCTCACTCAAAGGCGGTAATACGGTTATCCACAGAATCAGGGGA
TAACGCAGGAAAGAACATGTGAGCAAAAGGCCAGCAAAAGGCCAGGAACCGTAAAAAGGCCGCGTTGCTG
GCGTTTTTCCATAGGCTCCGCCCCCCTGACGAGCATCACAAAAATCGACGCTCAAGTCAGAGGTGGCGAA
ACCCGACAGGACTATAAAGATACCAGGCGTTTCCCCCTGGAAGCTCCCTCGTGCGCTCTCCTGTTCCGAC
CCTGCCGCTTACCGGATACCTGTCCGCCTTTCTCCCTTCGGGAAGCGTGGCGCTTTCTCAATGCTCACGC
TGTAGGTATCTCAGTTCGGTGTAGGTCGTTCGCTCCAAGCTGGGCTGTGTGCACGAACCCCCCGTTCAGC
CCGACCGCTGCGCCTTATCCGGTAACTATCGTCTTGAGTCCAACCCGGTAAGACACGACTTATCGCCACT
GGCAGCAGCCACTGGTAACAGGATTAGCAGAGCGAGGTATGTAGGCGGTGCTACAGAGTTCTTGAAGTGG
TGGCCTAACTACGGCTACACTAGAAGGACAGTATTTGGTATCTGCGCTCTGCTGAAGCCAGTTACCTTCG
GAAAAAGAGTTGGTAGCTCTTGATCCGGCAAACAAACCACCGCTGGTAGCGGTGGTTTTTTTGTTTGCAA
GCAGCAGATTACGCGCAGAAAAAAAGGATCTCAAGAAGATCCTTTGATCTTTTCTACGGGGTCTGACGCT
CAGTGGAACGAAAACTCACGTTAAGGGATTTTGGTCATGACTAGTGCTTGGATTCTCACCAATAAAAAAC
GCCCGGCGGCAACCGAGCGTTCTGAACAAATCCAGATGGAGTTCTGAGGTCATTACTGGATCTATCAACA
GGAGTCCAAGCGAGCTCGTAAACTTGGTCTGACAGTTACCAATGCTTAATCAGTGAGGCACCTATCTCAG
CGATCTGTCTATTTCGTTCATCCATAGTTGCCTGACTCCCCGTCGTGTAGATAACTACGATACGGGAGGG
CTTACCATCTGGCCCCAGTGCTGCAATGATACCGCGAGACCCACGCTCACCGGCTCCAGATTTATCAGCA
ATAAACCAGCCAGCCGGAAGGGCCGAGCGCAGAAGTGGTCCTGCAACTTTATCCGCCTCCATCCAGTCTA
TTAATTGTTGCCGGGAAGCTAGAGTAAGTAGTTCGCCAGTTAATAGTTTGCGCAACGTTGTTGCCATTGC
TACAGGCATCGTGGTGTCACGCTCGTCGTTTGGTATGGCTTCATTCAGCTCCGGTTCCCAACGATCAAGG
CGAGTTACATGATCCCCCATGTTGTGCAAAAAAGCGGTTAGCTCCTTCGGTCCTCCGATCGTTGTCAGAA
GTAAGTTGGCCGCAGTGTTATCACTCATGGTTATGGCAGCACTGCATAATTCTCTTACTGTCATGCCATC
CGTAAGATGCTTTTCTGTGACTGGTGAGTACTCAACCAAGTCATTCTGAGAATAGTGTATGCGGCGACCG
AGTTGCTCTTGCCCGGCGTCAATACGGGATAATACCGCGCCACATAGCAGAACTTTAAAAGTGCTCATCA
TTGGAAAACGTTCTTCGGGGCGAAAACTCTCAAGGATCTTACCGCTGTTGAGATCCAGTTCGATGTAACC
CACTCGTGCACCCAACTGATCTTCAGCATCTTTTACTTTCACCAGCGTTTCTGGGTGAGCAAAAACAGGA
AGGCAAAATGCCGCAAAAAAGGGAATAAGGGCGACACGGAAATGTTGAATACTCATACTCTTCCTTTTTC
AATATTATTGAAGCATTTATCAGGGTTATTGTCTCATGAGCGGATACATATTTGAATGTATTTAGAAAAA
TAAACAAATAGGGGTTCCGCGCACATTTCCCCGAAAAGTGCCACCTGACGTC
