>Addgene plasmid #30006 | HL 818 (=HL 716 + pHL 98) | addgene partial sequence | sequence record 36827 | GFP-R 5'-CCATCTAATTCAACAAGAATTGGGACAAC-3'
AAGTCTTCTCCTTTCGCATGCTATCATGAACTTTCAGCGTATTCTGACTCATAAGGTGGCTCCTACCCGT
GATCCCTTGACGGAACATTCAAGCAAAAGCCTGGTTCCGCCGATTTATCGCTGCGGCAAATAACGCAGCG
GGTTTACGGATTTCCCCTTGTAACGAATTTCAAAATGCAAGCGTGTTGAACTGGTTCCGGTGTCGACAGT
ATCTCTATCACTGATAGGGATGTCAATCTCTATCACTGATAGGGACTCGAGGTGAAGACGAAAGGGCCTC
GTGATACGCCTATTTTTATAGGTTAATGTCATGATAATAATGGTTTCTTAGACGTCAGGTGGCACTTTTC
GGGGAAATGTGCGCGGAACCCCTATTTGTTTATTTTTCTAAATACATTCAAATATGTATCCGCTCATGAG
ACAATAACCCTGATAAATGCTTCAATAATATTGAAAAAGGAAGAGTATGAGTATTCAACATTTCCGTGTC
GCCCTTATTCCCTTTTTTGCGGCATTTTGCCTTCCTGTTTTTGCTCACCCAGAAACGCTGGTGAAAGTAA
AAGATGCTGAAGATCAGTTGGGTGCACGAGTGGGTTACATCGAACTGGATCTCAACAGCGGTAAGATCCT
TGAGAGTTTTCGCCCCGAAG
